>Addgene plasmid #237419 | CASTOR1-HA (D304A) | addgene full sequence | sequence record 474949 | Addgene NGS Result
TTCGAGCTCGCCCGACATTGATTATTGACTAGTTATTAATAGTAATCAATTACGGGGTCATTAGTTCATA
GCCCATATATGGAGTTCCGCGTTACATAACTTACGGTAAATGGCCCGCCTGGCTGACCGCCCAACGACCC
CCGCCCATTGACGTCAATAATGACGTATGTTCCCATAGTAACGCCAATAGGGACTTTCCATTGACGTCAA
TGGGTGGAGTATTTACGGTAAACTGCCCACTTGGCAGTACATCAAGTGTATCATATGCCAAGTACGCCCC
CTATTGACGTCAATGACGGTAAATGGCCCGCCTGGCATTATGCCCAGTACATGACCTTATGGGACTTTCC
TACTTGGCAGTACATCTACGTATTAGTCATCGCTATTACCATGGTGATGCGGTTTTGGCAGTACATCAAT
GGGCGTGGATAGCGGTTTGACTCACGGGGATTTCCAAGTCTCCACCCCATTGACGTCAATGGGAGTTTGT
TTTGGCACCAAAATCAACGGGACTTTCCAAAATGTCGTAACAACTCCGCCCCATTGACGCAAATGGGCGG
TAGGCGTGTACGGTGGGAGGTCTATATAAGCAGAGCTCGTTTAGTGAACCGTCAGATCGCCTGGAGACGC
CATCCACGCTGTTTTGACCTCCATAGAAGACACCGGGACCGATCCAGCCTCCGCGGCCGGGAACGGTGCA
TTGGAACGCGGATTCCCCGTGCCAAGAGTGACGTAAGTACCGCCTATAGAGTCTATAGGCCCACCCCCTT
GGCTTCGTTAGAACGCGGCTACAATTAATACATAACCTTATGTATCATACACATACGATTTAGGTGACAC
TATAGAATAACATCCACTTTGCCTTTCTCTCCACAGGTGTCCACTCCCAGGTCCAACTGCACCTCGGTTC
TATCGATTGAATTCGTCGACGCCACCATGGAGCTGCACATCCTAGAACACCGGGTGCGGGTGCTGAGCGT
CGCCCGTCCCGGTCTCTGGCTCTACACCCACCCGCTCATCAAGCTGCTCTTCCTGCCCCGCCGCAGCCGG
TGCAAGTTCTTCAGCCTGACGGAGACCCCTGAGGATTACACGCTTATGGTGGACGAGGAGGGCTTTAAAG
AGCTGCCCCCATCTGAGTTCCTGCAAGTAGCTGAGGCCACATGGCTGGTGCTGAACGTGTCGTCTCACAG
CGGTGCGGCAGTGCAGGCTGCTGGGGTCACCAAGATCGCCCGTTCGGTCATCGCGCCACTGGCCGAGCAC
CACGTGTCTGTGCTGATGCTGTCCACTTACCAGACGGACTTCATCCTGGTGCGGGAGCAGGACCTGTCCG
TGGTGATCCACACGCTGGCCCAGGAGTTCGACATTTACCGCGAGGTGGGCGGAGAGCCTGTGCCTGTGAC
GAGGGATGATTCCAGCAATGGCTTTCCCCGCACTCAGCATGGGCCCAGCCCCACGGTGCATCCCATCCAG
AGCCCACAGAACCGCTTCTGTGTCCTCACACTGGACCCTGAGACGCTTCCAGCCATCGCCACCACCCTCA
TAGATGTCCTCTTCTACTCGCACAGCACCCCCAAGGAGGCAGCCTCTAGCAGTCCTGAACCCAGCTCCAT
CACGTTCTTTGCCTTCTCTCTCATCGAGGGTTATATCTCCATTGTCATGGATGCTGAAACACAGAAAAAG
TTCCCCAGTGACCTCCTGCTGACCAGCTCCTCGGGGGAGCTGTGGAGGATGGTGCGCATCGGTGGACAGC
CCCTGGGCTTTGATGAATGTGGCATCGTGGCACAGATTGCAGGTCCCCTGGCTGCCGCTGACATCTCTGC
CTACTACATCAGCACCTTCAACTTCGCCCACGCCCTGGTGCCCGAGGACGGTATCGGCAGCGTCATCGAG
GTCCTCCAGCGGCGGCAGGAAGGCCTGGCTTCCGCGGCCGCAGGAGGTGGAGGTTACCCCTATGATGTGC
CTGACTACGCATGATAAGGATCCCCAGCTTGGCCGCCATGGCCCAACTTGTTTATTGCAGCTTATAATGG
TTACAAATAAAGCAATAGCATCACAAATTTCACAAATAAAGCATTTTTTTCACTGCATTCTAGTTGTGGT
TTGTCCAAACTCATCAATGTATCTTATCATGTCTGGATCGGGAATTAATTCGGCGCAGCACCATGGCCTG
AAATAACCTCTGAAAGAGGAACTTGGTTAGGTACCTTCTGAGGCGGAAAGAACCAGCTGTGGAATGTGTG
TCAGTTAGGGTGTGGAAAGTCCCCAGGCTCCCCAGCAGGCAGAAGTATGCAAAGCATGCATCTCAATTAG
TCAGCAACCAGGTGTGGAAAGTCCCCAGGCTCCCCAGCAGGCAGAAGTATGCAAAGCATGCATCTCAATT
AGTCAGCAACCATAGTCCCGCCCCTAACTCCGCCCATCCCGCCCCTAACTCCGCCCAGTTCCGCCCATTC
TCCGCCCCATGGCTGACTAATTTTTTTTATTTATGCAGAGGCCGAGGCCGCCTCGGCCTCTGAGCTATTC
CAGAAGTAGTGAGGAGGCTTTTTTGGAGGCCTAGGCTTTTGCAAAAAGCTGTTAACAGCTTGGCACTGGC
CGTCGTTTTACAACGTCGTGACTGGGAAAACCCTGGCGTTACCCAACTTAATCGCCTTGCAGCACATCCC
CCTTTCGCCAGCTGGCGTAATAGCGAAGAGGCCCGCACCGATCGCCCTTCCCAACAGTTGCGCAGCCTGA
ATGGCGAATGGCGCCTGATGCGGTATTTTCTCCTTACGCATCTGTGCGGTATTTCACACCGCATA
[142 nt withheld, positions 2796-2937]
C
[141 nt withheld, positions 2939-3079]
CCTTTGACGTTGGAGTCCACGTTCTTT
[37 nt withheld, positions 3107-3143]
ACCCTATCTCGGGCTATTCTTTTGATTTATAAGGGATTTTGCCGATTTCGGCCTATTGGTTAAAAAATGA
GCTGATTTAACAAAAATTTAACGCGAATTTTAACAAAATATTAACGTTTACAATTTTATGGTGCACTCTC
AGTACAATCTGCTCTGATGCCGCATAGTTAAGCCAGCCCCGACACCCGCCAACACCCGCTGACGCGCCCT
GACGGGCTTGTCTGCTCCCGGCATCCGCTTACAGACAAGCTGTGACCGTCTCCGGGAGCTGCATGTGTCA
GAGGTTTTCACCGTCATCACCGAAACGCGCGAGACGAAAGGGCCTCGTGATACGCCTATTTTTATAGGTT
AATGTCATGATAATAATGGTTTCTTAGACGTCAGGTGGCACTTTTCGGGGAAATGTGCGCGGAACCCCTA
TTTGTTTATTTTTCTAAATACATTCAAATATGTATCCGCTCATGAGACAATAACCCTGATAAATGCTTCA
ATAATATTGAAAAAGGAAGAGTATGAGTATTCAACATTTCCGTGTCGCCCTTATTCCCTTTTTTGCGGCA
TTTTGCCTTCCTGTTTTTGCTCACCCAGAAACGCTGGTGAAAGTAAAAGATGCTGAAGATCAGTTGGGTG
CACGAGTGGGTTACATCGAACTGGATCTCAACAGCGGTAAGATCCTTGAGAGTTTTCGCCCCGAAGAACG
TTTTCCAATGATGAGCACTTTTAAAGTTCTGCTATGTGGCGCGGTATTATCCCGTATTGACGCCGGGCAA
GAGCAACTCGGTCGCCGCATACACTATTCTCAGAATGACTTGGTTGAGTACTCACCAGTCACAGAAAAGC
ATCTTACGGATGGCATGACAGTAAGAGAATTATGCAGTGCTGCCATAACCATGAGTGATAACACTGCGGC
CAACTTACTTCTGACAACGATCGGAGGACCGAAGGAGCTAACCGCTTTTTTGCACAACATGGGGGATCAT
GTAACTCGCCTTGATCGTTGGGAACCGGAGCTGAATGAAGCCATACCAAACGACGAGCGTGACACCACGA
TGCCTGTAGCAATGGCAACAACGTTGCGCAAACTATTAACTGGCGAACTACTTACTCTAGCTTCCCGGCA
ACAATTAATAGACTGGATGGAGGCGGATAAAGTTGCAGGACCACTTCTGCGCTCGGCCCTTCCGGCTGGC
TGGTTTATTGCTGATAAATCTGGAGCCGGTGAGCGTGGGTCTCGCGGTATCATTGCAGCACTGGGGCCAG
ATGGTAAGCCCTCCCGTATCGTAGTTATCTACACGACGGGGAGTCAGGCAACTATGGATGAACGAAATAG
ACAGATCGCTGAGATAGGTGCCTCACTGATTAAGCATTGGTAACTGTCAGACCAAGTTTACTCATATATA
CTTTAGATTGATTTAAAACTTCATTTTTAATTTAAAAGGATCTAGGTGAAGATCCTTTTTGATAATCTCA
TGACCAAAATCCCTTAACGTGAGTTTTCGTTCCACTGAGCGTCAGACCCCGTAGAAAAGATCAAAGGATC
TTCTTGAGATCCTTTTTTTCTGCGCGTAATCTGCTGCTTGCAAACAAAAAAACCACCGCTACCAGCGGTG
GTTTGTTTGCCGGATCAAGAGCTACCAACTCTTTTTCCGAAGGTAACTGGCTTCAGCAGAGCGCAGATAC
CAAATACTGTTCTTCTAGTGTAGCCGTAGTTAGGCCACCACTTCAAGAACTCTGTAGCACCGCCTACATA
CCTCGCTCTGCTAATCCTGTTACCAGTGGCTGCTGCCAGTGGCGATAAGTCGTGTCTTACCGGGTTGGAC
TCAAGACGATAGTTACCGGATAAGGCGCAGCGGTCGGGCTGAACGGGGGGTTCGTGCACACAGCCCAGCT
TGGAGCGAACGACCTACACCGAACTGAGATACCTACAGCGTGAGCTATGAGAAAGCGCCACGCTTCCCGA
AGGGAGAAAGGCGGACAGGTATCCGGTAAGCGGCAGGGTCGGAACAGGAGAGCGCACGAGGGAGCTTCCA
GGGGGAAACGCCTGGTATCTTTATAGTCCTGTCGGGTTTCGCCACCTCTGACTTGAGCGTCGATTTTTGT
GATGCTCGTCAGGGGGGCGGAGCCTATGGAAAAACGCCAGCAACGCGGCCTTTTTACGGTTCCTGGCCTT
TTGCTGGCCTTTTGCTCACATGTTCTTTCCTGCGTTATCCCCTGATTCTGTGGATAACCGTATTACCGCC
TTTGAGTGAGCTGATACCGCTCGCCGCAGCCGAACGACCGAGCGCAGCGAGTCAGTGAGCGAGGAAGCGG
AAGAGCGCCCAATACGCAAACCGCCTCTCCCCGCGCGTTGGCCGATTCATTAATGCAGCTGGCACGACAG
GTTTCCCGACTGGAAAGCGGGCAGTGAGCGCAACGCAATTAATGTGAGTTAGCTCACTCATTAGGCACCC
CAGGCTTTACACTTTATGCTTCCGGCTCGTATGTTGTGTGGAATTGTGAGCGGATAACAATTTCACACAG
GAAACAGCTATGACATGATTACGAATTAA
Features (pLannotate 1.2.2; 20 found; start..end, strand, type, name):
     14..393     +  enhancer       CMV enhancer: human cytomegalovirus immediate early enhancer
    394..597     +  promoter       CMV promoter: human cytomegalovirus (CMV) immediate early promoter
    733..776     +  intron         CMV intron (fragment): modified intron A from human cytomegalovirus
    828..846     +  promoter       SP6 promoter: promoter for bacteriophage SP6 RNA polymerase
    850..887     +  CDS            IgH signal sequence (fragment): signal sequence from the mouse immunoglobulin heavy chain variable region
    937..1923    +  CDS            CASTOR1: CAST1_HUMAN - Also known as GATSL3 From Homo sapiens (Human).
   2005..2139    +  polyA_signal   SV40 poly(A) signal: SV40 polyadenylation signal
   2208..2565    +  promoter       SV40 promoter: SV40 enhancer and early promoter
   2584..2738    +  CDS            lacZα (fragment): LacZα fragment of β-galactosidase; lacZ fragment
   2744..2795    -  misc_feature   bom (fragment): basis of mobility region from pBR322
   2814..3194    +  rep_origin     M13 ori (sequence partly withheld): M13 bacteriophage origin of replication; arrow indicates direction of (+) strand synthesis
   3270..3319    -  misc_feature   bom (fragment): basis of mobility region from pBR322
   3421..3456    -  CDS            rop (fragment): Rop protein, which maintains plasmids at low copy number; rop
   3551..3655    +  promoter       AmpR promoter: bla
   3656..4516    +  CDS            AmpR: β-lactamase; bla; confers resistance to ampicillin, carbenicillin, and related antibiotics
   4687..5275    +  rep_origin     ori: high-copy-number ColE1/pMB1/pBR322/pUC origin of replication
   5458..5550    +  CDS            lacI (fragment): lac repressor; lacI; The lac repressor binds to the lac operator to inhibit transcription in E. coli. This inhibition can be relieved by adding lactose or isopropyl-β-D-thiogalactopyranoside (IPTG).
   5563..5584    +  protein_bind   CAP binding site: CAP binding activates transcription in the presence of cAMP. E. coli catabolite activator protein
   5599..5629    +  promoter       lac promoter: promoter for the E. coli lac operon
   5637..5653    +  protein_bind   lac operator: The lac repressor binds to the lac operator to inhibit transcription in E. coli. This inhibition can be relieved by adding lactose or isopropyl-β-D-thiogalactopyranoside (IPTG). lac repressor encoded by lacI
