[The description below was written by a language model from this plasmid's Addgene catalogue record and pLannotate feature annotations shown in this document.]
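Description:
CASTOR1-HA (D304A) is a mammalian expression plasmid built on the pRK5 backbone for transient expression of human CASTOR1 (also known as GATSL3) carrying a D304A point mutation and a C-terminal HA epitope tag. The sequenced record is 5,692 nt. It is propagated in E. coli as a high-copy plasmid through a ColE1/pUC-type origin and selected with ampicillin via the β-lactamase gene under its own promoter. An M13 phage origin is also present, which in principle permits single-stranded DNA production. There is no mammalian selection marker, which fits the stated transient use.

The CASTOR1 coding sequence is driven by the human cytomegalovirus immediate early enhancer and promoter, followed by a fragment of CMV intron A, and is terminated by an SV40 polyadenylation signal. An SP6 promoter sits just upstream of the insert and could support in vitro transcription. A short fragment annotated as an immunoglobulin heavy chain signal sequence lies between SP6 and the open reading frame; it appears to be a backbone remnant separated from the CASTOR1 CDS, not part of the encoded protein. The HA tag is not annotated separately in the feature table but is recorded in the catalogue fields. Downstream elements, including the SV40 enhancer/early promoter and fragments of lacZα, lacI, rop and bom, plus the lac promoter/operator, are vector leftovers.

According to the depositor, the plasmid derives from an earlier wild-type pRK5 CASTOR1-HA construct. It was deposited with a study on the structural basis of amino acid regulation of mTORC1. The record does not state the functional consequence of D304A.
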