Addgene plasmid #237419: CASTOR1-HA (D304A)
Purpose: Transient expression of C-terminally HA-tagged human CASTOR1 (D304A mutant)
Depositing lab: David Sabatini. Depositing organization: Institute of Organic Chemistry and Biochemistry, Boston. Publication: Structural basis for the dynamic regulation of mTORC1 by amino acids. Valenstein ML, Wranik M, Lalgudi PV, Linde-Garelli KY, Choi Y, Chivukula RR, Sabatini DM, Rogala KB. Nature. 2025 Aug 20. doi: 10.1038/s41586-025-09428-7. PubMed 40836086.
Backbone
  Vector backbone: pRK5
  Vector type: Mammalian Expression
Growth in bacteria
  Bacterial resistance: Ampicillin, 100 μg/mL
  Growth temperature: 37°C
  Growth strain: DH5alpha
  Copy number: High Copy
Gene/Insert
  Gene/Insert name: CASTOR1
  Species: H. sapiens (human)
  Mutation: D304A
  Entrez Gene: GATSL3 (a.k.a. CASTOR1)
  Tag / fusion protein: HA (C terminal on insert)
  Cloning method: Restriction Enzyme; 5′ cloning site unknown (unknown if destroyed)
Terms and licenses: Academic/Nonprofit Terms; Industry Terms: Not Available to Industry
Depositor comments: Based on Addgene Plasmid # 84487 (pRK5 CASTOR1-HA Cterm) from Chantranupong et al. 2016
How to cite: CASTOR1-HA (D304A) was a gift from David Sabatini (Addgene plasmid # 237419 ; http://n2t.net/addgene:237419 ; RRID:Addgene_237419)
